Addgene plasmid #152277: pGBW-m4134350
Purpose: Mammalian expression plasmid for SARS-CoV-2 ORF3a protein
Depositing lab: Ginkgo Bioworks & Benjie Chen. Depositing organization: Ginkgo Bioworks.
Backbone
  Vector backbone: pTwist_CMV_6
  Backbone size w/o insert (bp): 4180
  Vector type: Mammalian Expression
Growth in bacteria
  Bacterial resistance: Ampicillin, 100 μg/mL
  Growth temperature: 37°C
  Growth strain: DH5alpha
  Copy number: High Copy
Gene/Insert
  Gene/Insert name: SARS-CoV-2 ORF3a protein
  Species: Severe acute respiratory syndrome coronavirus 2
  Insert size (bp): 821
  Mutation: wt
  Entrez Gene: ORF3a (a.k.a. GU280_gp03)
  Promoter: CMV
  Tag / fusion protein: Cleavable TEV;CBP (C terminal on backbone)
  Cloning method: Unknown
Resource information
  A portion of this plasmid was derived from a plasmid made by: GinkgoBioworks
Depositor comments: NCBI reference sequence: YP_009724391.1
How to cite: pGBW-m4134350 was a gift from Ginkgo Bioworks & Benjie Chen (Addgene plasmid # 152277 ; http://n2t.net/addgene:152277 ; RRID:Addgene_152277)
