[The description below was written by a language model from this plasmid's Addgene catalogue record and pLannotate feature annotations shown in this document.]
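Description:
pGBW-m4134350 is a mammalian expression plasmid built on the pTwist_CMV_6 backbone for producing the wild-type ORF3a protein of SARS-CoV-2 in transfected cells. It is propagated in E. coli as a high-copy plasmid through a ColE1/pUC-type origin and selected with ampicillin via a full-length β-lactamase gene. The record lists no mammalian selection marker, so the design is suited to transient expression. The depositor's full sequence is about 5.1 kb, consistent with the stated backbone and insert sizes.

The ORF3a coding sequence (annotated as matching the Swiss-Prot SARS-CoV-2 ORF3a entry, a viroporin implicated in lysosomal virion egress and blockade of autophagosome–lysosome fusion) lies downstream of a human cytomegalovirus immediate-early enhancer and promoter. The annotation software detects the promoter only as a short fragment and a truncated CMVd2-like element, while the catalogue simply records the promoter as CMV. According to the catalogue, the backbone supplies a C-terminal tag consisting of a TEV protease cleavage site followed by a calmodulin-binding peptide. The feature table picks up only a short CBP fragment just after the ORF and does not annotate the TEV site. Such a tag allows calcium-dependent capture on calmodulin resin and removal of the tag by TEV cleavage. An SV40 polyadenylation signal follows the cassette, though it is annotated on the reverse strand.

The expression unit is flanked by β-globin insulator elements, T7 and rrnG transcription terminators and a synthetic poly(A) signal upstream of the enhancer, which shield it from read-through transcription from the backbone. The plasmid is suited to studies of ORF3a expression, purification and host interactions.
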