Features (pLannotate 1.2.2; 17 found; start..end, strand, type, name):
      5..829     +  CDS            AP3A_SARS2: Experimental evidence at protein level: Swiss-Prot protein existence level 1. Plays a role in virus egress via lysosomal trafficking (PubMed:33157038, PubMed:33422265). Forms homotetrameric ion channels (viroporin) localized at endosomes and lysosomes, that may induce deacidification of lysosomes thereby allowing safe virion egress through lysosomal trafficking (By similarity) (PubMed:33157038, PubMed:33422265). Also blocks formation of autolysosomes through binding and sequestering host TMUB1/HOPS on late endosomes. This prevents fusion of autophagosomes with lysosomes, disrupting autophagy a
    857..873     +  CDS            CBP (fragment): calmodulin-binding peptide derived from skeletal muscle myosin light chain kinase; binds calmodulin with nanomolar affinity in the presence of calcium
    981..1102    -  polyA_signal   SV40 poly(A) signal: SV40 polyadenylation signal
   1125..1194    -  CDS            large T antigen (fragment): large T antigen from SV40 (simian virus 40)
   1217..1263    +  terminator     T7 terminator: transcription terminator for bacteriophage T7 RNA polymerase
   1293..1429    +  terminator     rrnG terminator: transcription terminator from the E. coli ribosomal RNA rrnG operon (Albrechtsen et al., 1991)
   1474..1545    +  misc_feature   3' β-globin insulator: insulator downstream of the human β-globin locus (Farrell et al., 2002)
   1771..2359    -  rep_origin     ori: high-copy-number ColE1/pMB1/pBR322/pUC origin of replication
   2531..2595    -  CDS            bla(M) (fragment): β-lactamase lacking the signal sequence; bla(M); allows cytosolic expression of β-lactamase
   3105..3965    +  CDS            AmpR: β-lactamase; bla; confers resistance to ampicillin, carbenicillin, and related antibiotics
   3978..4114    +  terminator     rrnG terminator: transcription terminator from the E. coli ribosomal RNA rrnG operon (Albrechtsen et al., 1991)
   4266..4337    +  misc_feature   5' β-globin insulator: insulator upstream of the human β-globin locus (Farrell et al., 2002)
   4342..4388    -  terminator     T7 terminator: transcription terminator for bacteriophage T7 RNA polymerase
   4406..4454    -  polyA_signal   poly(A) signal: synthetic polyadenylation signal
   4535..4838    +  enhancer       CMV enhancer: human cytomegalovirus immediate early enhancer
   4911..4928    -  promoter       CMV promoter (fragment): human cytomegalovirus (CMV) immediate early promoter
   4991..5042    +  promoter       CMVd2 promoter: truncated human cytomegalovirus (CMV) immediate early promoter that yields moderately reduced expression relative to the full-length promoter
>Addgene plasmid #152277 | pGBW-m4134350 | depositor full sequence | sequence record 295289 | Full Sequence
CACCATGGATCTGTTTATGCGTATATTCACCATCGGCACGGTTACATTGAAGCAAGGGGAAATTAAAGAC
GCAACTCCCAGTGACTTCGTACGGGCGACCGCTACAATTCCGATCCAGGCCAGCCTCCCTTTTGGATGGC
TTATCGTCGGCGTGGCCCTACTGGCTGTGTTTCAGTCGGCATCAAAGATAATCACTCTGAAAAAGCGATG
GCAGTTAGCCCTTAGCAAAGGTGTGCACTTCGTATGCAATTTGCTGCTCCTGTTCGTCACCGTTTATTCC
CATCTGCTCCTGGTGGCTGCCGGATTGGAGGCACCATTTTTATACCTATACGCCCTCGTGTATTTTCTGC
AATCTATTAACTTCGTCCGCATTATCATGAGACTCTGGCTCTGTTGGAAGTGCAGGTCTAAAAATCCCTT
GTTATATGATGCCAACTACTTCCTGTGTTGGCACACTAACTGCTATGACTACTGTATTCCATACAATTCA
GTTACCTCCAGTATAGTGATCACATCTGGGGATGGTACGACTTCGCCTATTTCCGAGCATGACTATCAGA
TCGGCGGGTACACAGAAAAGTGGGAGAGCGGAGTCAAGGATTGCGTGGTGCTTCACTCCTATTTCACCAG
TGACTACTACCAGCTTTATAGCACACAACTTTCAACAGACACCGGCGTGGAGCATGTGACTTTTTTCATT
TATAATAAAATCGTTGATGAACCGGAGGAACACGTTCAGATACACACTATCGACGGCAGCTCTGGTGTCG
TCAACCCTGTTATGGAGCCCATTTACGATGAACCAACGACCACAACATCTGTACCTCTGGAAAACCTTTA
CTTTCAGTCGAAGAGGCGATGGAAAAAGAATTTTATCGCGGTGAGTGCAGCCAACAGATTCAAAAAGATA
TCCTCGTCTGGTGCCCTCTAAGCTAGCTTGACTGACTGAGATACAGCGTACCTTCAGCTCACAGACATGA
TAAGATACATTGATGAGTTTGGACAAACCACAACTAGAATGCAGTGAAAAAAATGCTTTATTTGTGAAAT
TTGTGATGCTATTGCTTTATTTGTAACCATTATAAGCTGCAATAAACAAGTTAACAACAACAATTGCATT
CATTTTATGTTTCAGGTTCAGGGGGAGGTGTGGGAGGTTTTTTAAAGCAAGTAAAACCTCTACAAATGTG
GTATTGGCCCATCTCTATCGGTATCGTAGCATAACCCCTTGGGGCCTCTAAACGGGTCTTGAGGGGTTTT
TTGTGCCCCTCGGGCCGGATTGCTATCTACCGGCATTGGCGCAGAAAAAAATGCCTGATGCGACGCTGCG
CGTCTTATACTCCCACATATGCCAGATTCAGCAACGGATACGGCTTCCCCAACTTGCCCACTTCCATACG
TGTCCTCCTTACCAGAAATTTATCCTTAAGGTCGTCAGCTATCCTGCAGGCGATCTCTCGATTTCGATCA
AGACATTCCTTTAATGGTCTTTTCTGGACACCACTAGGGGTCAGAAGTAGTTCATCAAACTTTCTTCCCT
CCCTAATCTCATTGGTTACCTTGGGCTATCGAAACTTAATTAACCAGTCAAGTCAGCTACTTGGCGAGAT
CGACTTGTCTGGGTTTCGACTACGCTCAGAATTGCGTCAGTCAAGTTCGATCTGGTCCTTGCTATTGCAC
CCGTTCTCCGATTACGAGTTTCATTTAAATCATGTGAGCAAAAGGCCAGCAAAAGGCCAGGAACCGTAAA
AAGGCCGCGTTGCTGGCGTTTTTCCATAGGCTCCGCCCCCCTGACGAGCATCACAAAAATCGACGCTCAA
GTCAGAGGTGGCGAAACCCGACAGGACTATAAAGATACCAGGCGTTTCCCCCTGGAAGCTCCCTCGTGCG
CTCTCCTGTTCCGACCCTGCCGCTTACCGGATACCTGTCCGCCTTTCTCCCTTCGGGAAGCGTGGCGCTT
TCTCATAGCTCACGCTGTAGGTATCTCAGTTCGGTGTAGGTCGTTCGCTCCAAGCTGGGCTGTGTGCACG
AACCCCCCGTTCAGCCCGACCGCTGCGCCTTATCCGGTAACTATCGTCTTGAGTCCAACCCGGTAAGACA
CGACTTATCGCCACTGGCAGCAGCCACTGGTAACAGGATTAGCAGAGCGAGGTATGTAGGCGGTGCTACA
GAGTTCTTGAAGTGGTGGCCTAACTACGGCTACACTAGAAGAACAGTATTTGGTATCTGCGCTCTGCTGA
AGCCAGTTACCTTCGGAAAAAGAGTTGGTAGCTCTTGATCCGGCAAACAAACCACCGCTGGTAGCGGTGG
TTTTTTTGTTTGCAAGCAGCAGATTACGCGCAGAAAAAAAGGATCTCAAGAAGATCCTTTGATCTTTTCT
ACGGGGTCTGACGCTCAGTGGAACGAAAACTCACGTTAAGGGATTTTGGTCATGAGATTATCAAAAAGGA
TCTTCACCTAGATCCTTTTAAATTAAAAATGAAGTTTTAAATCAATCTAAAGTATATATGAGTAAACTTG
GTCTGACAGTTACCAATGCTTAATCAGTGAGGCACCTATCTCAGCGATCTGTCTATTTCGTTCATCCATA
GTTGCATTTAAATTTCCGAACTCTCCAAGGCCCTCGTCGGAAAATCTTCAAACCTTTCGTCCGATCCATC
TTGCAGGCTACCTCTCGAACGAACTATCGCAAGTCTCTTGGCCGGCCTTGCGCCTTGGCTATTGCTTGGC
AGCGCCTATCGCCAGGTATTACTCCAATCCCGAATATCCGAGATCGGGATCACCCGAGAGAAGTTCAACC
TACATCCTCAATCCCGATCTATCCGAGATCCGAGGAATATCGAAATCGGGGCGCGCCTGGTGTACCGAGA
ACGATCCTCTCAGTGCGAGTCTCGACGATCCATATCGTTGCTTGGCAGTCAGCCAGTCGGAATCCAGCTT
GGGACCCAGGAAGTCCAATCGTCAGATATTGTACTCAAGCCTGGTCACGGCAGCGTACCGATCTGTTTAA
ACCTAGATATTGATAGTCTGATCGGTCAACGTATAATCGAGTCCTAGCTTTTGCAAACATCTATCAAGAG
ACAGGATCAGCAGGAGGCTTTCGCATGAGTATTCAACATTTCCGTGTCGCCCTTATTCCCTTTTTTGCGG
CATTTTGCCTTCCTGTTTTTGCTCACCCAGAAACGCTGGTGAAAGTAAAAGATGCTGAAGATCAGTTGGG
TGCGCGAGTGGGTTACATCGAACTGGATCTCAACAGCGGTAAGATCCTTGAGAGTTTTCGCCCCGAAGAA
CGCTTTCCAATGATGAGCACTTTTAAAGTTCTGCTATGTGGCGCGGTATTATCCCGTATTGACGCCGGGC
AAGAGCAACTCGGTCGCCGCATACACTATTCTCAGAATGACTTGGTTGAGTATTCACCAGTCACAGAAAA
GCATCTTACGGATGGCATGACAGTAAGAGAATTATGCAGTGCTGCCATAACCATGAGTGATAACACTGCG
GCCAACTTACTTCTGACAACGATTGGAGGACCGAAGGAGCTAACCGCTTTTTTGCACAACATGGGGGATC
ATGTAACTCGCCTTGATCGTTGGGAACCGGAGCTGAATGAAGCCATACCAAACGACGAGCGTGACACCAC
GATGCCTGTAGCAATGGCAACAACCTTGCGTAAACTATTAACTGGCGAACTACTTACTCTAGCTTCCCGG
CAACAGTTGATAGACTGGATGGAGGCGGATAAAGTTGCAGGACCACTTCTGCGCTCGGCCCTTCCGGCTG
GCTGGTTTATTGCTGATAAATCTGGAGCCGGTGAGCGTGGGTCTCGCGGTATCATTGCAGCACTGGGGCC
AGATGGTAAGCCCTCCCGTATCGTAGTTATCTACACGACGGGGAGTCAGGCAACTATGGATGAACGAAAT
AGACAGATCGCTGAGATAGGTGCCTCACTGATTAAGCATTGGTAACCGATTCTAGGTGCATTGGCGCAGA
AAAAAATGCCTGATGCGACGCTGCGCGTCTTATACTCCCACATATGCCAGATTCAGCAACGGATACGGCT
TCCCCAACTTGCCCACTTCCATACGTGTCCTCCTTACCAGAAATTTATCCTTAAGATCCCGAATCGTTTA
AACTCGACTCTGGCTCTATCGAATCTCCGTCGTTTCGAGCTTACGCGAACAGCCGTGGCGCTCATTTGCT
CGTCGGGCATCGAATCTCGTCAGCTATCGTCAGCTTACCTTTTTGGCAGCGATCGCGGCTCCCGACATCT
TGGACCATTAGCTCCACAGGTATCTTCTTCCCTCTAGTGGTCATAACAGCAGCTTCAGCTACCTCTCAAT
TCAAAAAACCCCTCAAGACCCGTTTAGAGGCCCCAAGGGGTTATGCTATCAATCGTTGCGTTACACACAC
AAAAAACCAACACACATCCATCTTCGATGGATAGCGATTTTATTATCTAACTGCTGATCGAGTGTAGCCA
GATCTAGTAATCAATTACGGGGTCATTAGTTCATAGCCCATATATGGAGTTCCGCGTTACATAACTTACG
GTAAATGGCCCGCCTGGCTGACCGCCCAACGACCCCCGCCCATTGACGTCAATAATGACGTATGTTCCCA
TAGTAACGCCAATAGGGACTTTCCATTGACGTCAATGGGTGGAGTATTTACGGTAAACTGCCCACTTGGC
AGTACATCAAGTGTATCATATGCCAAGTACGCCCCCTATTGACGTCAATGACGGTAAATGGCCCGCCTGG
CATTATGCCCAGTACATGACCTTATGGGACTTTCCTACTTGGCAGTACATCTACGTATTAGTCATCGCTA
TTACCATGCTGATGCGGTTTTGGCAGTACATCAATGGGCGTGGATAGCGGTTTGACTCACGGGGATTTCC
AAGTCTCCACCCCATTGACGTCAATGGGAGTTTGTTTTGGCACCAAAATCAACGGGACTTTCCAAAATGT
CGTAACAACTCCGCCCCATTGACGCAAATGGGCGGTAGGCGTGTACGGTGGGAGGTCTATATAAGCAGAG
CTGGTTTAGTGAACCGTCAGATCAGATCTTTGTCGATCCTACCATCCACTCGACACACCCGCCAGCGGCC
GC
